Addgene plasmid #195283: pFB2A
Purpose: Bicistronic DTR and Hygromycin resistance for positive/negative selection
Depositing lab: Scott Lowe. Publication: MACHETE identifies interferon-encompassing chromosome 9p21.3 deletions as mediators of immune evasion and metastasis. Barriga FM, Tsanov KM, Ho YJ, Sohail N, Zhang A, Baslan T, Wuest AN, Del Priore I, Meskauskaite B, Livshits G, Alonso-Curbelo D, Simon J, Chaves-Perez A, Bar-Sagi D, Iacobuzio-Donahue CA, Notta F, Chaligne R, Sharma R, Pe'er D, Lowe SW. Nat Cancer. 2022 Nov;3(11):1367-1385. doi: 10.1038/s43018-022-00443-5. Epub 2022 Nov 7. PubMed 36344707.
Backbone
  Vector backbone: pDTA
  Backbone size w/o insert (bp): 3566
  Total vector size (bp): 5279
  Vector type: Mammalian Expression
  Selectable markers: Hygromycin
Growth in bacteria
  Bacterial resistance: Ampicillin, 100 μg/mL
  Growth temperature: 37°C
  Growth strain: NEB Stable
  Copy number: Unknown
Gene/Insert
  Gene/Insert name: DTR 2A Hygro (alt name: HB-EGF)
  Species: H. sapiens (human), Synthetic
  Insert size (bp): 1713
  Entrez Gene: HBEGF (a.k.a. DTR, DTS, DTSF, HEGFL)
  Promoter: PGK
  Cloning method: Gibson Cloning
  Sequencing primers: 5′ M13R
Terms and licenses: Academic/Nonprofit Terms; Industry Terms: Not Available to Industry
How to cite: pFB2A was a gift from Scott Lowe (Addgene plasmid # 195283 ; http://n2t.net/addgene:195283 ; RRID:Addgene_195283)
