[The description below was written by a language model from this plasmid's Addgene catalogue record and pLannotate feature annotations shown in this document.]
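Description:
pFB2A is a 5,279 bp mammalian expression plasmid built on the pDTA backbone that carries a bicistronic cassette for both positive and negative selection of mammalian cells. It is propagated in E. coli through a high-copy ColE1/pUC-type origin with ampicillin resistance (β-lactamase under its own promoter). An f1 phage origin is also present. The remnants of a lac promoter/operator region, a lacZα fragment and short lacI and RSF ori fragments appear to be leftover cloning-vector sequence rather than functional parts of the payload.

The 1,713 bp insert, assembled by Gibson cloning, is recorded as driven by the PGK promoter, although the annotation detects only a short fragment of the mouse phosphoglycerate kinase 1 promoter, followed by a T7 promoter, just upstream of the coding region. The first open reading frame encodes human HBEGF, the heparin-binding EGF-like growth factor that also serves as the diphtheria toxin receptor (DTR). It is followed by the hygromycin phosphotransferase gene (hph). The insert name indicates that a 2A self-cleaving peptide joins the two, and the short unannotated gap between the coding sequences is consistent with this. A single transcript would therefore yield both proteins, and it is terminated by the bovine growth hormone polyadenylation signal.

Cells carrying the cassette can be enriched with hygromycin (positive selection). Because DTR expression makes them sensitive to diphtheria toxin, cells that keep the cassette can later be eliminated, leaving those that have lost it (negative selection). The associated publication concerns engineering of chromosomal deletions, which fits this use, but the record does not describe how the cassette is delivered or integrated into the genome.
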