Features (pLannotate 1.2.2; 15 found; start..end, strand, type, name):
      1..122     +  rep_origin     RSF ori (fragment): Plasmids containing the RSF 1030 origin of replication can be propagated in E. coli cells that contain additional plasmids with compatible origins.
    124..216     +  CDS            lacI (fragment): lac repressor; lacI; The lac repressor binds to the lac operator to inhibit transcription in E. coli. This inhibition can be relieved by adding lactose or isopropyl-β-D-thiogalactopyranoside (IPTG).
    229..250     +  protein_bind   CAP binding site: CAP binding activates transcription in the presence of cAMP. E. coli catabolite activator protein
    265..295     +  promoter       lac promoter: promoter for the E. coli lac operon
    303..319     +  protein_bind   lac operator: The lac repressor binds to the lac operator to inhibit transcription in E. coli. This inhibition can be relieved by adding lactose or isopropyl-β-D-thiogalactopyranoside (IPTG). lac repressor encoded by lacI
    746..817     +  promoter       PGK promoter (fragment): mouse phosphoglycerate kinase 1 promoter
    823..841     +  promoter       T7 promoter: promoter for bacteriophage T7 RNA polymerase
    845..1468    +  CDS            HBEGF: HBEGF_HUMAN - Also known as DTR, DTS, HEGFL. Experimental evidence at protein level: Swiss-Prot protein existence level 1. Growth factor that mediates its effects via EGFR, ERBB2 and ERBB4. Required for normal cardiac valve formation and normal heart function. Promotes smooth muscle cell proliferation. May be involved in macrophage-mediated cellular proliferation. It is mitogenic for fibroblasts, but not endothelial cells. It is able to bind EGF receptor/EGFR with higher affinity than EGF itself and is a far more potent mitogen for smooth muscle cells than EGF. Also acts as a diphtheria toxin
   1532..2554    +  CDS            hph: KHYB_ECOLX - Experimental evidence at protein level: Swiss-Prot protein existence level 1. The aminoglycoside phosphotransferases achieve inactivation of their antibiotic substrates by phosphorylation. Only phosphorylates hygromycin and closely related compounds such as demethyl analogs and destomycin. From Escherichia coli.
   2600..2824    +  polyA_signal   bGH poly(A) signal: bovine growth hormone polyadenylation signal
   2856..3010    +  CDS            lacZα (fragment): LacZα fragment of β-galactosidase; lacZ fragment
   3041..3469    -  rep_origin     f1 ori (sequence partly withheld): f1 bacteriophage origin of replication; arrow indicates direction of (+) strand synthesis
   3496..3600    +  promoter       AmpR promoter: bla
   3601..4461    +  CDS            AmpR: β-lactamase; bla; confers resistance to ampicillin, carbenicillin, and related antibiotics
   4632..5220    +  rep_origin     ori: high-copy-number ColE1/pMB1/pBR322/pUC origin of replication
>Addgene plasmid #195283 | pFB2A | addgene full sequence | sequence record 382881 | Addgene NGS Result
GTTCTTTCCTGCGTTATCCCCTGATTCTGTGGATAACCGTATTACCGCCTTTGAGTGAGCTGATACCGCT
CGCCGCAGCCGAACGACCGAGCGCAGCGAGTCAGTGAGCGAGGAAGCGGAAGAGCGCCCAATACGCAAAC
CGCCTCTCCCCGCGCGTTGGCCGATTCATTAATGCAGCTGGCACGACAGGTTTCCCGACTGGAAAGCGGG
CAGTGAGCGCAACGCAATTAATGTGAGTTAGCTCACTCATTAGGCACCCCAGGCTTTACACTTTATGCTT
CCGGCTCGTATGTTGTGTGGAATTGTGAGCGGATAACAATTTCACACAGGAAACAGCTATGACCATGAGG
CGCGCCCAGGAGCTATTAATTCGCGGAGGGAATTCTACCGGGTAGGGGAGGCGCTTTTCCCAAGGCAGTC
TGGAGCATGCGCTTTAGCAGCCCCGCTGGGCACTTGGCGCTACACAAGTGGCCTCTGGCCTCGCACACAT
TCCACATCCACCGGTAGGCGCCAACCGGCTCCGTTCTTTGGTGGCCCCTTCGCGCCACCTTCTACTCCTC
CCCTAGTCAGGAAGTTCCCCCCCGCCCCGCAGCTCGCGTCGTGCAGGACGTGACAAATGGAAGTAGCACG
TCTCACTAGTCTCGTGCAGATGGACAGCACCGCTGAGCAATGGAAGCGGGTAGGCCTTTGGGGCAGCGGC
CAATAGCAGCTTTGCTCCTTCGCTTTCTGGGCTCAGAGGCTGGGAAGGGGCGGGCTCAGGGGCGGGGCGG
GCGCCCGAAGGTCCTCCGGAGGCCCGGCATTCTGCACGCTTCAAAAGTCTAGTAATACGACTCACTATAG
GGGGATGAAGCTGCTGCCGTCGGTGGTGCTGAAGCTCTTTCTGGCTGCAGTTCTCTCGGCACTGGTGACT
GGCGAGAGCCTGGAGCGGCTTCGGAGAGGGCTAGCTGCTGGAACCAGCAACCCGGACCCTCCCACTGTAT
CCACGGACCAGCTGCTACCCCTAGGAGGCGGCCGGGACCGGAAAGTCCGTGACTTGCAAGAGGCAGATCT
GGACCTTTTGAGAGTCACTTTATCCTCCAAGCCACAAGCACTGGCCACACCAAACAAGGAGGAGCACGGG
AAAAGAAAGAAGAAAGGCAAGGGGCTAGGGAAGAAGAGGGACCCATGTCTTCGGAAATACAAGGACTTCT
GCATCCATGGAGAATGCAAATATGTGAAGGAGCTCCGGGCTCCCTCCTGCATCTGCCACCCGGGTTACCA
TGGAGAGAGGTGTCATGGGCTGAGCCTCCCAGTGGAAAATCGCTTATATACCTATGACCACACAACCATC
CTGGCCGTGGTGGCTGTGGTGCTGTCATCTGTCTGTCTGCTGGTCATCGTGGGGCTTCTCATGTTTAGGT
ACCATAGGAGAGGAGGTTATGATGTGGAAAATGAAGAGAAAGTGAAGTTGGGCATGACTAATTCCCACGG
CAGTGGAGAGGGCAGAGGAAGTCTGCTAACATGCGGTGACGTCGAGGAGAATCCTGGCCCAATGAAAAAG
CCTGAACTCACCGCGACGTCTGTCGAGAAGTTTCTGATCGAAAAGTTCGACAGCGTCTCCGACCTGATGC
AGCTCTCGGAGGGCGAAGAATCTCGTGCTTTCAGCTTCGATGTAGGAGGGCGTGGATATGTCCTGCGGGT
AAATAGCTGCGCCGATGGTTTCTACAAAGATCGTTATGTTTATCGGCACTTTGCATCGGCCGCGCTCCCG
ATTCCGGAAGTGCTTGACATTGGGGAATTTAGCGAGAGCCTGACCTATTGCATCTCCCGCCGTGCACAGG
GTGTCACGTTGCAAGACCTGCCTGAAACCGAACTGCCCGCTGTTCTGCAGCCGGTCGCGGAGGCCATGGA
TGCGATCGCTGCGGCCGATCTTAGCCAGACGAGCGGGTTCGGCCCATTCGGACCGCAAGGAATCGGTCAA
TACACTACATGGCGTGATTTCATATGCGCGATTGCTGATCCCCATGTGTATCACTGGCAAACTGTGATGG
ACGACACCGTCAGTGCGTCCGTCGCGCAGGCTCTCGATGAGCTGATGCTTTGGGCCGAGGACTGCCCCGA
AGTCCGGCACCTCGTGCACGCGGATTTCGGCTCCAACAATGTCCTGACGGACAATGGCCGCATAACAGCG
GTCATTGACTGGAGCGAGGCGATGTTCGGGGATTCCCAATACGAGGTCGCCAACATCTTCTTCTGGAGGC
CGTGGTTGGCTTGTATGGAGCAGCAGACGCGCTACTTCGAGCGGAGGCATCCGGAGCTTGCAGGATCGCC
GCGGCTCCGGGCGTATATGCTCCGCATTGGTCTTGACCAACTCTATCAGAGCTTGGTTGACGGCAATTTC
GATGATGCAGCTTGGGCGCAGGGTCGATGCGACGCAATCGTCCGATCCGGAGCCGGGACTGTCGGGCGTA
CACAAATCGCCCGCAGAAGCGCGGCCGTCTGGACCGATGGCTGTGTAGAAGTACTCGCCGATAGTGGAAA
CCGACGCCCCAGCACTCGTCCGAGGGCAAAGGAATAGGCACAGTCGAGGCTGATCAGCGAGCTCGCTGAT
CAGCCTCGACTGTGCCTTCTAGTTGCCAGCCATCTGTTGTTTGCCCCTCCCCCGTGCCTTCCTTGACCCT
GGAAGGTGCCACTCCCACTGTCCTTTCCTAATAAAATGAGGAAATTGCATCGCATTGTCTGAGTAGGTGT
CATTCTATTCTGGGGGGTGGGGTGGGGCAGGACAGCAAGGGGGAGGATTGGGAAGACAATAGCAGGCATG
CTGGGGATGCGGTGGGCTCTATGGATGCCGGATGTTCCCGAAGATGGGCGGCCGCCACTGGCCGTCGTTT
TACAACGTCGTGACTGGGAAAACCCTGGCGTTACCCAACTTAATCGCCTTGCAGCACATCCCCCTTTCGC
CAGCTGGCGTAATAGCGAAGAGGCCCGCACCGATCGCCCTTCCCAACAGTTGCGCAGCCTGAATGGCGAA
TGGAAATTGTAAGCGTTAATATTTTGTTAAAATTCGCGTTAAATTTTTGTTAAATCAGCTCATTTTTTAA
CCAATAGGCCGAAATCGGCAAAATCCCTTATAAATCAAAAGAATAGACCGAGATAGGGT
[37 nt withheld, positions 3140-3176]
AAAGAACGTGGACTCCAACGTCAAAGG
[49 nt withheld, positions 3204-3252]
T
[91 nt withheld, positions 3254-3344]
G
[124 nt withheld, positions 3346-3469]
CAGGTGGCACTTTTCGGGGAAATGTGCGCGGAACCCCTATTTGTTTATTTTTCTAAATACATTCAAATAT
GTATCCGCTCATGAGACAATAACCCTGATAAATGCTTCAATAATATTGAAAAAGGAAGAGTATGAGTATT
CAACATTTCCGTGTCGCCCTTATTCCCTTTTTTGCGGCATTTTGCCTTCCTGTTTTTGCTCACCCAGAAA
CGCTGGTGAAAGTAAAAGATGCTGAAGATCAGTTGGGTGCACGAGTGGGTTACATCGAACTGGATCTCAA
CAGCGGTAAGATCCTTGAGAGTTTTCGCCCCGAAGAACGTTTTCCAATGATGAGCACTTTTAAAGTTCTG
CTATGTGGCGCGGTATTATCCCGTATTGACGCCGGGCAAGAGCAACTCGGTCGCCGCATACACTATTCTC
AGAATGACTTGGTTGAGTACTCACCAGTCACAGAAAAGCATCTTACGGATGGCATGACAGTAAGAGAATT
ATGCAGTGCTGCCATAACCATGAGTGATAACACTGCGGCCAACTTACTTCTGACAACGATCGGAGGACCG
AAGGAGCTAACCGCTTTTTTGCACAACATGGGGGATCATGTAACTCGCCTTGATCGTTGGGAACCGGAGC
TGAATGAAGCCATACCAAACGACGAGCGTGACACCACGATGCCTGTAGCAATGGCAACAACGTTGCGCAA
ACTATTAACTGGCGAACTACTTACTCTAGCTTCCCGGCAACAATTAATAGACTGGATGGAGGCGGATAAA
GTTGCAGGACCACTTCTGCGCTCGGCCCTTCCGGCTGGCTGGTTTATTGCTGATAAATCTGGAGCCGGTG
AGCGTGGGTCTCGCGGTATCATTGCAGCACTGGGGCAAGATGGTAAGCCCTCCCGTATCGTAGTTATCTA
CACGACGGGGAGTCAGGCAACTATGGATGAACGAAATAGACAGATCGCTGAGATAGGTGCCTCACTGATT
AAGCATTGGTAACTGTCAGACCAAGTTTACTCATATATACTTTAGATTGATTTAAAACTTCATTTTTAAT
TTAAAAGGATCTAGGTGAAGATCCTTTTTGATAATCTCATGACCAAAATCCCTTAACGTGAGTTTTCGTT
CCACTGAGCGTCAGACCCCGTAGAAAAGATCAAAGGATCTTCTTGAGATCCTTTTTTTCTGCGCGTAATC
TGCTGCTTGCAAACAAAAAAACCACCGCTACCAGCGGTGGTTTGTTTGCCGGATCAAGAGCTACCAACTC
TTTTTCCGAAGGTAACTGGCTTCAGCAGAGCGCAGATACCAAATACTGTTCTTCTAGTGTAGCCGTAGTT
AGGCCACCACTTCAAGAACTCTGTAGCACCGCCTACATACCTCGCTCTGCTAATCCTGTTACCAGTGGCT
GCTGCCAGTGGCGATAAGTCGTGTCTTACCGGGTTGGACTCAAGACGATAGTTACCGGATAAGGCGCAGC
GGTCGGGCTGAACGGGGGGTTCGTGCACACAGCCCAGCTTGGAGCGAACGACCTACACCGAACTGAGATA
CCTACAGCGTGAGCTATGAGAAAGCGCCACGCTTCCCGAAGGGAGAAAGGCGGACAGGTATCCGGTAAGC
GGCAGGGTCGGAACAGGAGAGCGCACGAGGGAGCTTCCAGGGGGAAACGCCTGGTATCTTTATAGTCCTG
TCGGGTTTCGCCACCTCTGACTTGAGCGTCGATTTTTGTGATGCTCGTCAGGGGGGCGGAGCCTATGGAA
AAACGCCAGCAACGCGGCCTTTTTACGGTTCCTGGCCTTTTGCTGGCCTTTTGCTCACAT
